>Addgene plasmid #20558 | pWZL Neo Myr Flag PBK | addgene partial sequence | sequence record 26381 | 20558 with pWZL-Fwd
CTCCTTCTCTAGGCGCCGGCCGGATCCAGAATTCGCCACCATGGGGTCTTCAAAATCTAAACCAAAGGAC
CCCAGCCAGCGCCGGCGCAGGATCCGAGGTTACCTTGACTACAAAGACGATGACGACAAGCAATTGACAA
GTTTGTACAAAAAAGTTGGCATGGAAGGGATCAGTAATTTCAAGACACCAAGCAAATTATCAGAAAAAAA
GAAATCTGTATTATGTTCAACTCCAACTATAAATATCCCGGCCTCTCCATTTATGCAGAAGCTTGGCTTT
GGTACTGGGGTAAATGTGTACCTAATGAAAAGATCTCCAAGAGGTTTGTCTCATTCTCCTTGGGCTGTAA
AAAAGATTAATCCTATATGTAATGATCATTATCGAAGTGTGTATCAAAAGAGACTAATGGATGAAGCTAA
GATTTTGAAAAGCCTTCATCATCCAAACATTGTTGGTTATCGTGCTTTTACTGAAGCCAATGATGGCAGT
CTGTGTCTTGCTATGGAATATGGAGGTGAAAAGTCTCTAAATGACTTAATAGAAGAACGATATAAAGCCA
GCCAAGATCCTTTTCCAGCAGCCATAATTTTAAAAGTTGCTTTGAATATGGCAAGAGGGTTAAAGTATCT
GCACCAAGAAAAGAAACTGCTTCATGGAGACATAAAGTCTTCAAATGTTGTAATTAAAGGCGATTTTGAA
ACAATTAAAATCTGTGATGTANGAGTCTCTCTACCACTGG
