[The description below was written by a language model from this plasmid's Addgene catalogue record.]
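Description:
pWZL Neo Myr Flag PBK is a retroviral mammalian expression plasmid built on the Gateway-compatible pWZL-Neo-Myr-Flag-DEST backbone. It is propagated in bacteria under ampicillin selection, and the depositors specify a recombination-deficient strain because repeated sequences in retroviral vectors are prone to rearrangement. Transduced or transfected mammalian cells are selected through a neomycin resistance marker using G418. No feature table accompanies the record, so the promoter driving the insert, the origin of replication and the arrangement linking the insert to the neomycin marker are not explicitly stated. The copy number is listed as unknown.

The payload is the human PBK open reading frame (PDZ binding kinase, also known as TOPK). It was transferred from a Gateway entry clone into the destination vector by LR recombination, so that it lies in frame downstream of two backbone-encoded N-terminal elements. The first is a myristoylation signal, which directs lipid modification and membrane targeting of the fusion protein, a strategy commonly used to promote activation of kinases. The second is a Flag epitope, which allows detection or immunoprecipitation.

The construct is one member of a library of myristoylated, Flag-tagged human kinase clones assembled for gain-of-function screening in work aimed at identifying breast cancer oncogenes. Packaging it into retrovirus allows stable delivery and expression of membrane-targeted PBK in target cells. The depositors note that the identity of the gene was verified but that the clone has not been fully sequenced, so minor mutations cannot be excluded.
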