Addgene plasmid #20558: pWZL Neo Myr Flag PBK
Depositing lab: William Hahn & Jean Zhao. Depositing organization: Dana-Farber Cancer Institute. Publication: Integrative Genomic Approaches Identify IKBKE as a Breast Cancer Oncogene (Kinase Library Clones). Boehm JS, Zhao JJ, Yao J, Kim SY, Firestein R, Dunn IF, Sjostrom SK, Garraway LA, Weremowicz S, Richardson AL, Greulich H, Stewart CJ, Mulvey LA, Shen RR, Ambrogio L, Hirozane-Kishikawa T, Hill DE, Vidal M, Meyerson M, Grenier JK, Hinkle G, Root DE, Roberts TM, Lander ES, Polyak K, Hahn WC. Cell. 2007 Jun 15. 129(6):1065-1079. 10.1016/j.cell.2007.03.052 PubMed 17574021.
Backbone
  Vector backbone: pWZL-Neo-Myr-Flag-DEST
  Backbone manufacturer: William Hahn Lab (available at Addgene, #15300)
  Vector type: Mammalian Expression, Retroviral
  Selectable markers: Neomycin (select with G418)
Growth in bacteria
  Bacterial resistance: Ampicillin, 100 μg/mL
  Growth temperature: 37°C
  Growth strain: Stbl3
  Growth instructions: Stbl3 cells to prevent recombination.
  Copy number: Unknown
Gene/Insert
  Gene/Insert name: PBK (alt name: PDZ binding kinase)
  Species: H. sapiens (human)
  GenBank ID: NM_018492
  Entrez Gene: PBK (a.k.a. CT84, HEL164, Nori-3, SPK, TOPK)
  Tag / fusion protein: Myr (N terminal on backbone); Flag (N terminal on backbone)
  Cloning method: Gateway Cloning
  Sequencing primers: 5′ pWZL-Fwd (GAA CCT CCT CGT TCG ACC); 3′ pWZL-Rev (TTC CGG GCC CTC ACA TTG)
Resource information
  A portion of this plasmid was derived from a plasmid made by: 4-H2
Terms and licenses: Academic/Nonprofit Terms; Industry Terms: Not Available to Industry
Depositor comments: ORFs were cloned into Gateway compatible pEntry vectors. An LR recombination reaction was performed to move the ORF to pWZL-Neo-Myr-Flag DEST such that the ORF would have 5' myristoylation and flag tags. This plasmid is part of a kinase library, and the gene has been verified, but has not been fully sequenced for minor mutations. Please see the following link for plasmids from this article that are not part of the kinase library http://www.addgene.org/pubmed/17574021
How to cite: pWZL Neo Myr Flag PBK was a gift from William Hahn & Jean Zhao (Addgene plasmid # 20558 ; http://n2t.net/addgene:20558 ; RRID:Addgene_20558)
